>Addgene plasmid #207553 | AAVS1 EGFP-Sec61B | addgene full sequence | sequence record 431006 | Addgene NGS Result
TCCCTTTAGTGAGGGTTAATTCTGAGCTTGGCGTAATCATGGTCATAGCTGTTTCCTGTGTGAAATTGTT
ATCCGCTCACAATTCCACACAACATACGAGCCGGAAGCATAAAGTGTAAAGCCTGGGGTGCCTAATGAGT
GAGCTAACTCACATTAATTGCGTTGCGCTCACTGCCCGCTTTCCAGTCGGGAAACCTGTCGTGCCAGCTG
CATTAATGAATCGGCCAACGCGCGGGGAGAGGCGGTTTGCGTATTGGGCGCTCTTCCGCTTCCTCGCTCA
CTGACTCGCTGCGCTCGGTCGTTCGGCTGCGGCGAGCGGTATCAGCTCACTCAAAGGCGGTAATACGGTT
ATCCACAGAATCAGGGGATAACGCAGGAAAGAACATGTGAGCAAAAGGCCAGCAAAAGGCCAGGAACCGT
AAAAAGGCCGCGTTGCTGGCGTTTTTCCATAGGCTCCGCCCCCCTGACGAGCATCACAAAAATCGACGCT
CAAGTCAGAGGTGGCGAAACCCGACAGGACTATAAAGATACCAGGCGTTTCCCCCTGGAAGCTCCCTCGT
GCGCTCTCCTGTTCCGACCCTGCCGCTTACCGGATACCTGTCCGCCTTTCTCCCTTCGGGAAGCGTGGCG
CTTTCTCATAGCTCACGCTGTAGGTATCTCAGTTCGGTGTAGGTCGTTCGCTCCAAGCTGGGCTGTGTGC
ACGAACCCCCCGTTCAGCCCGACCGCTGCGCCTTATCCGGTAACTATCGTCTTGAGTCCAACCCGGTAAG
ACACGACTTATCGCCACTGGCAGCAGCCACTGGTAACAGGATTAGCAGAGCGAGGTATGTAGGCGGTGCT
ACAGAGTTCTTGAAGTGGTGGCCTAACTACGGCTACACTAGAAGAACAGTATTTGGTATCTGCGCTCTGC
TGAAGCCAGTTACCTTCGGAAAAAGAGTTGGTAGCTCTTGATCCGGCAAACAAACCACCGCTGGTAGCGG
TGGTTTTTTTGTTTGCAAGCAGCAGATTACGCGCAGAAAAAAAGGATCTCAAGAAGATCCTTTGATCTTT
TCTACGGGGTCTGACGCTCAGTGGAACGAAAACTCACGTTAAGGGATTTTGGTCATGAGACAATAACCCT
GATAAATGCTTCAATAATATTGAAAAAGGAAGAGTATGAGTATTCAACATTTCCGTGTCGCCCTTATTCC
CTTTTTTGCGGCATTTTGCCTTCCTGTTTTTGCTCACCCAGAAACGCTGGTGAAAGTAAAAGATGCTGAA
GATCAGTTGGGTGCACGAGTGGGTTACATCGAACTGGATCTCAACAGCGGTAAGATCCTTGAGAGTTTTC
GCCCCGAAGAACGTTTTCCAATGATGAGCACTTTTAAAGTTCTGCTATGTGGCGCGGTATTATCCCGTAT
TGACGCCGGGCAAGAGCAACTCGGTCGCCGCATACACTATTCTCAGAATGACTTGGTTGAGTATTCACCA
GTCACAGAAAAGCATCTTACGGATGGCATGACAGTAAGAGAATTATGCAGTGCTGCCATAACCATGAGTG
ATAACACTGCGGCCAACTTACTTCTGACAACGATCGGAGGACCGAAGGAGCTAACCGCTTTTTTGCACAA
CATGGGGGATCATGTAACTCGCCTTGATCGTTGGGAACCGGAGCTGAATGAAGCCATACCAAACGACGAG
CGTGACACCACGATGCCTGTAGCAATGGCAACAACGTTGCGCAAACTATTAACTGGCGAACTACTTACTC
TAGCTTCCCGGCAACAATTAATAGACTGGATGGAGGCGGATAAAGTTGCAGGACCACTTCTGCGCTCGGC
CCTTCCGGCTGGCTGGTTTATTGCTGATAAATCTGGAGCCGGTGAGCGTGGGTCTCGCGGTATCATTGCA
GCACTGGGGCCAGATGGTAAGCCCTCCCGTATCGTAGTTATCTACACGACGGGGAGTCAGGCAACTATGG
ATGAACGAAATAGACAGATCGCTGAGATAGGTGCCTCACTGATTAAGCATTGGTAACTGTCAGACCAAGT
TTACTCATATATACTTTAGATTGATTTAAAACTTCATTTTTAATTTAAAAGGATCTAGGTGAAGATCCTT
TTTGATAATCTCATGAGCGGATACATATTTGAATGTATTTAGAAAAATAAACAAATAGGGGTTCCGCGCA
CATTTCCCCGAAAAGTGCCACCTGATGCGGTGTGAAATACCGCACAGATGCGTAAGGAGAAAATACCGCA
TCAGGAAATTGTAAGCGTTAATAATTCAGAAGAACTCGTCAAGAAGGCGATAGAAGGCGATGCGCTGCGA
ATCGGGAGCGGCGATACCGTAAAGCACGAGGAAGCGGTCAGCCCATTCGCCGCCAAGCTCTTCAGCAATA
TCACGGGTAGCCAACGCTATGTCCTGATAGCGGTCCGCCACACCCAGCCGGCCACAGTCGATGAATCCAG
AAAAGCGGCCATTTTCCACCATGATATTCGGCAAGCAGGCATCGCCATGCATGGGTCACGACGAGATCCT
CGCCGTCGGGCATGCTCGCCTTGAGCCTGGCGAACAGTTCGGCTGGCGCGAGCCCCTGATGCTCTTCGTC
CAGATCATCCTGATCGACAAGACCGGCTTCCATCCGAGTACGTGCTCGCTCGATGCGATGTTTCGCTTGG
TGGTCGAATGGGCAGGTAGCCGGATCAAGCGTATGCAGCCGCCGCATTGCATCAGCCATGATGGATACTT
TCTCGGCAGGAGCAAGGTGAGATGACAGGAGATCCTGCCCCGGCACTTCGCCCAATAGCAGCCAGTCCCT
TCCCGCTTCAGTGACAACGTCGAGCACAGCTGCGCAAGGAACGCCCGTCGTGGCCAGCCACGATAGCCGC
GCTGCCTCGTCTTGCAGTTCATTCAGGGCACCGGACAGGTCGGTCTTGACAAAAAGAACCGGGCGCCCCT
GCGCTGACAGCCGGAACACGGCGGCATCAGAGCAGCCGATTGTCTGTTGTGCCCAGTCATAGCCGAATAG
CCTCTCCACCCAAGCGGCCGGAGAACCTGCGTGCAATCCATCTTGTTCAATCATGCGAAACGATCCTCAT
CCTGTCTCTTGATCAGAGCTTGATCCCCTGCGCCATCAGATCCTTGGCGGCAAGAAAGCCATCCAGTTTA
CTTTGCAGGGCTTCCCAACCTTACCAGAGGGCGCCCCAGCTGGCAATTCCGGTTCGCTTGCTGTCCATAA
AACCGCCCAGTCTAGCTATCGCCATGTAAGCCCACTGCAAGCTACCTGCTTTCTCTTTGCGCTTGCGTTT
TCCCTTGTCCAGATAGCCCAGTAGCTGACATTCATCCGGGGTCAGCACCGTTTCTGCGGACTGGCTTTCT
ACGTGAAAAGGATCTAGGTGAAGATCCTTTTTGATAATCTCATGCCTGACATTTATATTCCCCAGAACAT
CAGGTTAATGGCGTTTTTGATGTCATTTTCGCGGTGGCTGAGATCAGCCACTTCTTCCCCGATAACGGAG
ACCGGCACACTGGCCATATCGGTGGTCATCATGCGCCAGCTTTCATCCCCGATATGCACCACCGGGTAAA
GTTCACGGGAGACTTTATCTGACAGCAGACGTGCACTGGCCAGGGGGATCACCATCCGTCGCCCCGGCGT
GTCAATAATATCACTCTGTACATCCACAAACAGACGATAACGGCTCTCTCTTTTATAGGTGTAAACCTTA
AACTGCCGTACGTATAGGCTGCGCAACTGTTGGGAAGGGCGATCGGTGCGGGCCTCTTCGCTATTACGCC
AGCTGGCGAAAGGGGGATGTGCTGCAAGGCGATTAAGTTGGGTAACGCCAGGGTTTTCCCAGTCACGACG
TTGTAAAACGACGGCCAGTGAATTGTAATACGACTCACTATAGGGCGAATTGAATTTAGCGGCCGCGAAT
TCGCCCTTAGAGCAGAGCCAGGAACCCCTGTAGGGAAGGGGCAGGAGAGCCAGGGGCATGAGATGGTGGA
CGAGGAAGGGGGACAGGGAAGCCTGAGCGCCTCTCCTGGGCTTGCCAAGGACTCAAACCCAGAAGCCCAG
AGCAGGGCCTTAGGGAAGCGGGACCCTGCTCTGGGCGGAGGAATATGTCCCAGATAGCACTGGGGACTCT
TTAAGGAAAGAAGGATGGAGAAAGAGAAAGGGAGTAGAGGCGGCCACGACCTGGTGAACACCTAGGACGC
ACCATTCTCACAAAGGGAGTTTTCCACACGGACACCCCCCTCCTCACCACAGCCCTGCCAGGACGGGGCT
GGCTACTGGCCTTATCTCACAGGTAAAACTGACGCACGGAGGAACAATATAAATTGGGGACTAGAAAGGT
GAAGAGCCAAAGTTAGAACTCAGGACCAACTTATTCTGATTTTGTTTTTCCAAACTGCTTCTCCTCTTGG
GAAGTGTAAGGAAGCTGCAGCACCAGGATCAGTGAAACGCACCAGACAGCCGCGTCAGAGCAGCTCAGGT
TCTGGGAGAGGGTAGCGCAGGGTGGCCACTGAGAACCGGGCAGGTCACGCATCCCCCCCTTCCCTCCCAC
CCCCTGCCAAGCTCTCCCTCCCAGGATCCTCTCTGGCTCCATCGTAAGCAAACCTTAGAGGTTCTGGCAA
GGAGAGAGATGGCTCCAGGAAATGGGGGTGTGTCACCAGATAAGGAATCTGCCTAACAGGAGGTGGGGGT
TAGACCCAATATCAGGAGACTAGGAAGGAGGAGGCCTAAGGATGGGGCTTTTCTGTCACCAATCCTGTCC
CTAGTAAAGCTTAGTACTGTCGATCCGCTGGCACGACAGGTTTCCCGACTGGAAAGCGGGCAGTGAGCGC
AACGCAATTAATGTGAGTTAGCTCACTCATTAGGCACCCCAGGCTTTACACTTTATGCTTCCGGCTCGTA
TGTTGTGTGGAATTGTGAGCGGATAACAATTTCACACAGGAAACAGCTATGACCATGATTACGCCAAGCT
TGGGCTGCAGGTCGAGGGATCTCCATAAGAGAAGAGGGACAGCTATGACTGGGAGTAGTCAGGAGAGGAG
GAAAAATCTGGCTAGTAAAACATGTAAGGAAAATTTTAGGGATGTTAAAGAAAAAAATAACACAAAACAA
AATATAAAAAAAATCTAACCTCAAGTCAAGGCTTTTCTATGGAATAAGGAATGGACAGCAGGGGGCTGTT
TCATATACTGATGACCTCTTTATAGCCAACCTTTGTTCATGGCAGCCAGCATATGGGCATATGTTGCCAA
ACTCTAAACCAAATACTCATTCTGATGTTTTAAATGATTTGCCCTCCCATATGTCCTTCCGAGTGAGAGA
CACAAAAAATTCCAACACACTATTGCAATGAAAATAAATTTCCTTTATTAGCCAGAAGTCAGATGCTCAA
GGGGCTTCATGATGTCCCCATAATTTTTGGCAGAGGGAAAAAGATCTCAGTGGTATTTGTGAGCCAGGGC
ATTGGCCACACCAGCCACCACCTTCTGATAGGCAGCCTGCACCTGAGGAGTGAATTCACGCGCCTTACCC
GGGGAGCATGTCAAGGTCAAAATCGTCAAGAGCGTCAGCAGGCAGCATATCAAGGTCAAAGTCGTCAAGG
GCATCGGCTGGGAGCATGTCTAAGTCAAAATCGTCAAGGGCGTCGGTCGGCCCGCCGCTTTCGCACTTTA
GCTGTTTCTCCAGGCCACATATGATTAGTTCCAGGCCGAAAAGGAAGGCAGGTTCGGCTCCCTGCCGGTC
GAACAGCTCAATTGCTTGTTTCAGAAGTGGGGGCATAGAATCGGTGGTAGGTGTCTCTCTTTCCTCTTTT
GCTACTTGATGCTCCTGTTCCTCCAATACGCAGCCCAGTGTAAAGTGGCCCACGGCGGACAGAGCGTACA
GTGCGTTCTCCAGGGAGAAGCCTTGCTGACACAGGAACGCGAGCTGATTTTCCAGGGTTTCGTACTGTTT
CTCTGTTGGGCGGGTGCCGAGATGCACTTTAGCCCCGTCGCGATGTGAGAGGAGAGCACAGCGGTATGAC
TTGGCGTTGTTCCGCAGAAAGTCTTGCCATGACTCGCCTTCCAGGGGGCAGGAGTGGGTATGATGCCTGT
CCAGCATCTCGATTGGCAGGGCATCGAGCAGGGCCCGCTTGTTCTTCACGTGCCAGTACAGGGTAGGCTG
CTCAACTCCCAGCTTTTGAGCGAGTTTCCTTGTCGTCAGGCCTTCGATACCGACTCCATTGAGTAATTCC
AGAGCAGAGTTTATGACTTTGCTCTTGTCCAGTCTAGACATGGTGCTCGACGAATTCTTTGCCAAAATGA
TGAGACAGCACAATAACCAGCACGTTGCCCAGGAGCTGTAGGAAAAAGAAGAAGGCATGAACATGGTTAG
CAGAGGCTCTAGAGCCGCCGGTCACACGCCAGAAGCCGAACCCCGCCCTGCCCCGTCCCCCCCGAAGGCA
GCCGTCCCCCCGCGGACAGCCCCGAGGCTGGAGAGGGAGAAGGGGACGGCGGCGCGGCGACGCACGAAGG
CCCTCCCCGCCCATTTCCTTCCTGCCGGCGCCGCACCGCTTCGCCCCGCGCCCGCTAGAGGGGGTGCGGC
GGCGCCTCCCAGATTTCGGCTCCGCACAGATTTGGGACAAAGGAAGTCCCTGCGCCCTCTCGCACGATTA
CCATAAAAGGCAATGGCTGCGGCTCGCCGCGCCTCGACAGCCGCCGGCGCTCCGGGGGCCGCCGCGCCCC
TCCCCCGAGCCCTCCCCGGCCCGAGGCGGCCCCGCCCCGCCCGGCACCCCCACCTGCCGCCACCCCCCGC
CCGGCACGGCGAGCCCCGCGCCACGCCCCGTACGGAGCCCCGCACCCGAAGCCGGGCCGTGCTCAGCAAC
TCGGGGAGGGGGGTGCAGGGGGGGTTGCAGCCCGACCGACGCGCCCACACCCCCTGCTCACCCCCCCACG
CACACACCCCGCACGCAGCCTTTGTTCCCCTCGCAGCCCCCCCCGCACCGCGGGGCACCGCCCCCGGCCG
CGCTCCCCTCGCGCACACTGCGGAGCGCACAAAGCCCCGCGCCGCGCCCGCAGCGCTCACAGCCGCCGGG
CAGCGCGGAGCCGCACGCGGCGCTCCCCACGCACACACACACGCACGCACCCCCCGAGCCGCTCCCCCCG
CACAAAGGGCCCTCCCGGAGCCCCTCAAGGCTTTCACGCAGCCACAGAAAAGAAACAAGCCGTCATTAAA
CCAAGCGCTAATTACAGCCCGGAGGAGAAGGGCCGTCCCGCCCGCTCACCTGTGGGAGTAACGCGGTCAG
TCAGAGCCGGGGCGGGCGGCGCGAGGCGGCGGCGGAGCGGGGCACGGGGCGAAGGCAGCGCGCAGCGACT
CCCGCCCGCCGCGCGCTTCGCTTTTTATAGGGCCGCCGCCGCCGCCGCCTCGCCATAAAAGGAAACTTTC
GGAGCGCGCCGCTCTGATTGGCTGCCGCCGCACCTCTCCGCCTCGCCCCGCCCCGCCCCTCGCCCCGCCC
CGCCCCGCCTGGCGCGCGCCCCCCCCCCCCCCGCCCCCATCGCTGCACAAAATAATTAAAAAATAAATAA
ATACAAAATTGGGGGTGGGGAGGGGGGGGAGATGGGGAGAGTGAAGCAGAACGTGGGGCTCACCTCGACC
ATGGTAATAGCGATGACTAATACGTAGATGTACTGCCAAGTAGGAAAGTCCCATAAGGTCATGTACTGGG
CATAATGCCAGGCGGGCCATTTACCGTCATTGACGTCAATAGGGGGCGTACTTGGCATATGATACACTTG
ATGTACTGCCAAGTGGGCAGTTTACCGTAAATACTCCACCCATTGACGTCAATGGAAAGTCCCTATTGGC
GTTACTATGGGAACATACGTCATTATTGACGTCAATGGGCGGGGGTCGTTGGGCGGTCAGCCAGGCGGGC
CATTTACCGTAAGTTATGTAACGCGGAACTCCATATATGGGCTATGAACTAATGACCCCGTAATTGATTA
CTATTAATAACTAGTTTTCGTCTTCAAGAATTCCTCGAGTTTACTCCCTATCAGTGATAGAGAACGTATG
AAGAGTTTACTCCCTATCAGTGATAGAGAACGTATGCAGACTTTACTCCCTATCAGTGATAGAGAACGTA
TAAGGAGTTTACTCCCTATCAGTGATAGAGAACGTATGACCAGTTTACTCCCTATCAGTGATAGAGAACG
TATCTACAGTTTACTCCCTATCAGTGATAGAGAACGTATATCCAGTTTACTCCCTATCAGTGATAGAGAA
CGTATAAGCTTTAGGCGTGTACGGTGGGCGCCTATAAAAGCAGAGCTCGTTTAGTGAACCGTCAGATCGC
CTGGAGCAATTCCACAACACTTTTGTCTTATACCAACTTTCCGTACCACTTCCTACCCTCGTAAAGTCGA
CATGGTGAGCAAGGGCGAGGAGCTGTTCACCGGGGTGGTGCCCATCCTGGTCGAGCTGGACGGCGACGTA
AACGGCCACAAGTTCAGCGTGTCCGGCGAGGGCGAGGGCGATGCCACCTACGGCAAGCTGACCCTGAAGT
TCATCTGCACCACCGGCAAGCTGCCCGTGCCCTGGCCCACCCTCGTGACCACCCTGACCTACGGCGTGCA
GTGCTTCAGCCGCTACCCCGACCACATGAAGCAGCACGACTTCTTCAAGTCCGCCATGCCCGAAGGCTAC
GTCCAGGAGCGCACCATCTTCTTCAAGGACGACGGCAACTACAAGACCCGCGCCGAGGTGAAGTTCGAGG
GCGACACCCTGGTGAACCGCATCGAGCTGAAGGGCATCGACTTCAAGGAGGACGGCAACATCCTGGGGCA
CAAGCTGGAGTACAACTACAACAGCCACAACGTCTATATCATGGCCGACAAGCAGAAGAACGGCATCAAG
GTGAACTTCAAGATCCGCCACAACATCGAGGACGGCAGCGTGCAGCTCGCCGACCACTACCAGCAGAACA
CCCCCATCGGCGACGGCCCCGTGCTGCTGCCCGACAACCACTACCTGAGCACCCAGTCCGCCCTGAGCAA
AGACCCCAACGAGAAGCGCGATCACATGGTCCTGCTGGAGTTCGTGACCGCCGCCGGGATCACTCTCGGC
ATGGACGAGCTGTACAAGTCCGGACTCAGATCT
[288 nt withheld, positions 9134-9421]
TAGACGCGTCATATGGCTAGCCTGCAGGGATCCAATGTAACTGTATTCAGCGATGACGAAATTCTTAGCT
ATTGTAATACTCTAGAGGATCTTTGTGAAGGAACCTTACTTCTGTGGTGTGACATAATTGGACAAACTAC
CTACAGAGATTTAAAGCTCTAAGGTAAATATAAAATTTTTAAGTGTATAATGTGTTAAACTACTGATTCT
AATTGTTTGTGTATTTTAGATTCCAACCTATGGAACTGATGAATGGGAGCAGTGGTGGAATGCCTTTAAT
GAGGAAAACCTGTTTTGCTCAGAAGAAATGCCATCTAGTGATGATGAGGCTACTGCTGACTCTCAACATT
CTACTCCTCCAAAAAAGAAGAGAAAGGTAGAAGACCCCAAGGACTTTCCTTCAGAATTGCTAAGTTTTTT
GAGTCATGCTGTGTTTAGTAATAGAACTCTTGCTTGCTTTGCTATTTACACCACAAAGGAAAAAGCTGCA
CTGCTATACAAGAAAATTATGGAAAAATATTCTGTAACCTTTATAAGTAGGCATAACAGTTATAATCATA
ACATACTGTTTTTTCTTACTCCACACAGGCATAGAGTGTCTGCTATTAATAACTATGCTCAAAAATTGTG
TACCTTTAGCTTTTTAATTTGTAAAGGGGTTAATAAGGAATATTTGATGTATAGTGCCTTGACTAGAGAT
CATAATCAGCCATACCACATTTGTAGAGGTTTTACTTGCTTTAAAAAACCTCCCACACCTCCCCCTGAAC
CTGAAACATAAAATGAATGCAATTGTTGTTGTTAACTTGTTTATTGCAGCTTATAATGGTTACAAATAAA
GCAATAGCATCACAAATTTCACAAATAAAGCATTTTTTTCACTGCATTCTAGTTGTGGTTTGTCCAAACT
CATCAATGTATCTTATCATGTCTGCGGCCTAGTCAATAATCAATGTCGAGACCCATAGAGCCCACCGCAT
CCCCAGCATGCCTGCTATTGTCTTCCCAATCCTCCCCCTTGCTGTCCTGCCCCACCCCACCCCCCAGAAT
AGAATGACACCTACTCAGACAATGCGATGCAATTTCCTCATTTTATTAGGAAAGGACAGTGGGAGTGGCA
CCTTCCAGGGTCAAGGAAGGCACGGGGGAGGGGCAAACAACAGATGGCTGGCAACTAGAAGGCACAGTCG
AGGCTGATCAGCGGGTTTAAACGGGCCCTCTAGATCAGGCACCGGGCTTGCGGGTCATGCACCAGGTGCG
CGGTCCTTCGGGCACCTCGACGTCGGCGGTGACGGTGAAGCCGAGCCGCTCGTAGAAGGGGAGGTTGCGG
GGCGCGGAGGTCTCCAGGAAGGCGGGCACCCCGGCGCGCTCGGCCGCCTCCACTCCGGGGAGCACGACGG
CGCTGCCCAGACCCTTGCCCTGGTGGTCGGGCGAGACGCCGACGGTGGCCAGGAACCACGCGGGCTCCTT
GGGCCGGTGCGGCGCCAGGAGGCCTTCCATCTGTTGCTGCGCGGCCAGCCGGGAACCGCTCAACTCGGCC
ATGCGCGGGCCGATCTCGGCGAACACCGCCCCCGCTTCGACGCTCTCCGGCGTGGTCCAGACCGCCACCG
CGGCGCCGTCGTCCGCGACCCACACCTTGCCGATGTCGAGCCCGACGCGCGTGAGGAAGAGTTCTTGCAG
CTCGGTGACCCGCTCGATGTGGCGGTCCGGATCGACGGTGTGGCGCGTGGCGGGGTAGTCGGCGAACGCG
GCGGCGAGGGTGCGTACGGCCCTGGGGACGTCGTCGCGGGTGGCGAGGCGCACCGTGGGCTTGTACTCGG
TCATCTCGAGCCTAGGGCCGGGATTCTCCTCCACGTCACCGCATGTTAGAAGACTTCCTCTGCCCTCTCC
GCTGCCAGATCTCTCGAGGCCCTGTGGGAGGAAGAGAAGAGGTCAGAAGCTTGCCCCACTGTGGGGTGGA
GGGGACAGATAAAAGTACCCAGAACCAGAGCCACATTAACCGGCCCTGGGAATATAAGGTGGTCCCAGCT
CGGGGACACAGGATCCCTGGAGGCAGCAAACATGCTGTCCTGAAGTGGACATAGGGGCCCGGGTTGGAGG
AAGAAGACTAGCTGAGCTCTCGGACCCCTGGAAGATGCCATGACAGGGGGCTGGAAGAGCTAGCACAGAC
TAGAGAGGTAAGGGGGGTAGGGGAGCTGCCCAAATGAAAGGAGTGAGAGGTGACCCGAATCCACAGGAGA
ACGGGGTGTCCAGGCAAAGAAAGCAAGAGGATGGAGAGGTGGCTAAAGCCAGGGAGACGGGGTACTTTGG
GGTTGTCCAGAAAAACGGTGATGATGCAGGCCTACAAGAAGGGGAGGCGGGACGCAAGGGAGACATCCGT
CGGAGAAGGCCATCCTAAGAAACGAGAGATGGCACAGGCCCCAGAAGGAGAAGGAAAAGGGAACCCAGCG
AGTGAAGACGGCATGGGGTTGGGTGAGGGAGGAGAGATGCCCGGAGAGGACCCAGACACGGGGAGGATCC
GCTCAGAGGACATCACGTGGTGCAGCGCCGAGAAGGAAGTGCTCCGGAAAGAGCATCCTTGGGCAGCAAC
ACAGCAGAGAGCAAGGGGAAGAGGGAGTGGAGGAAGACGGAACCTGAAGGAGGCGGCAGGGAAGGATCTG
GGCCAGCCGTAGAGGTGACCCAGGCCACAAGCTGCAGACAGAAAGCGGCACAGGCCCAGGGGAGAGAATG
CTGGTCAGAGAAAGCAAAGGGCGAATTCGTTTAAACCTGCAGGACTAGCTAG
Features (pLannotate 1.2.2; 39 found; start..end, strand, type, name):
      3..21      -  promoter       T3 promoter: promoter for bacteriophage T3 RNA polymerase
     64..86      -  protein_bind   lac operator (fragment): The lac repressor binds to the lac operator to inhibit transcription in E. coli. This inhibition can be relieved by adding lactose or isopropyl-β-D-thiogalactopyranoside (IPTG). lac repressor encoded by lacI
     90..120     -  promoter       lac promoter: promoter for the E. coli lac operon
    135..156     -  protein_bind   CAP binding site: CAP binding activates transcription in the presence of cAMP. E. coli catabolite activator protein
    169..261     -  CDS            lacI (fragment): lac repressor; lacI; The lac repressor binds to the lac operator to inhibit transcription in E. coli. This inhibition can be relieved by adding lactose or isopropyl-β-D-thiogalactopyranoside (IPTG).
    444..1032    -  rep_origin     ori: high-copy-number ColE1/pMB1/pBR322/pUC origin of replication
   1103..1155    +  promoter       AmpR promoter (fragment): bla
   1156..2016    +  CDS            AmpR: β-lactamase; bla; confers resistance to ampicillin, carbenicillin, and related antibiotics
   2109..2168    -  promoter       AmpR promoter (fragment): bla
   2195..2245    +  misc_feature   bom (fragment): basis of mobility region from pBR322
   2266..3064    -  CDS            NeoR/KanR (fragment): aminoglycoside phosphotransferase from Tn5; aph(3')-II (or nptII); confers resistance to neomycin, kanamycin, and G418 (Geneticin®)
   3096..3365    -  CDS            tnpA (fragment): TN5P_ECOLX - Also known as tnp. Experimental evidence at protein level: Swiss-Prot protein existence level 1. Mediates transposition of transposon Tn5 by a 'cut and paste' mechanism. First, the monomeric transposase binds the 19 bp inverted DNA repeats flanking the transposon. Then, dimerization of the DNA- bound transposase creates a synaptic DNA complex. After nicking of the first DNA strand, excision of the transposon proceeds through a series of intermediates. The transposase then mediates the insertion of the transposon at a new site by strand transfer. The activity of the wild- type tran
   3413..3716    -  CDS            ccdB (fragment): CcdB, a bacterial toxin that poisons DNA gyrase; ccdB; Plasmids containing the ccdB gene cannot be propagated in standard E. coli strains.
   3726..3873    -  CDS            lacZα (fragment): LacZα fragment of β-galactosidase; lacZ fragment
   3876..3894    +  promoter       T7 promoter: promoter for bacteriophage T7 RNA polymerase
   3929..4765    -  misc_feature   HA-R: right homology arm from the adeno-associated virus integration site (AAVS1) within intron 1 of the human PPP1R12C gene
   4787..4826    +  CDS            lacI (fragment): lac repressor; lacI; The lac repressor binds to the lac operator to inhibit transcription in E. coli. This inhibition can be relieved by adding lactose or isopropyl-β-D-thiogalactopyranoside (IPTG).
   4839..4860    +  protein_bind   CAP binding site: CAP binding activates transcription in the presence of cAMP. E. coli catabolite activator protein
   4875..4905    +  promoter       lac promoter: promoter for the E. coli lac operon
   4909..4931    +  protein_bind   lac operator (fragment): The lac repressor binds to the lac operator to inhibit transcription in E. coli. This inhibition can be relieved by adding lactose or isopropyl-β-D-thiogalactopyranoside (IPTG). lac repressor encoded by lacI
   5314..5369    -  polyA_signal   β-globin poly(A) signal: rabbit β-globin polyadenylation signal (Gil and Proudfoot, 1987)
   5440..5520    -  CDS            HBB (fragment): HBB_PONPY - Experimental evidence at transcript level: Swiss-Prot protein existence level 2. Involved in oxygen transport from the lung to the various peripheral tissues. From Pongo pygmaeus (Bornean orangutan).
   5525..6271    -  CDS            Tet-On® 3G: modified rtTA protein that binds tightly to promoters containing the tet operator in the presence of doxycycline
   6336..7352    -  intron         chimeric intron: chimera between introns from chicken β-actin and rabbit β-globin
   7353..7628    -  promoter       chicken β-actin promoter: No description available
   7630..7933    -  enhancer       CMV enhancer: human cytomegalovirus immediate early enhancer
   8017..8395    +  promoter       TRE3G promoter: 3rd-generation Tet-responsive promoter that can be activated by binding of Tet-On® 3G
   8402..9118    +  CDS            EGFP: EGFP is a basic (constitutively fluorescent) green fluorescent protein published in 1996, derived from Aequorea victoria. It is reported to be a rapidly-maturing weak dimer with moderate acid sensitivity.
   9134..9424    +  CDS            Sec61β (sequence partly withheld): human Sec61β subunit of the translocon in the endoplasmic reticulum; SEC61B
   9509..9583    +  CDS            small t antigen (fragment): SV40 (simian virus 40) small t antigen
   9585..9650    +  intron         small t intron: SV40 (simian virus 40) small t antigen intron
   9780..9800    +  CDS            SV40 NLS: nuclear localization signal of SV40 (simian virus 40) large T antigen
  10119..10202   +  CDS            large T antigen (fragment): large T antigen from SV40 (simian virus 40)
  10225..10346   +  polyA_signal   SV40 poly(A) signal: SV40 polyadenylation signal
  10360..10378   -  enhancer       CMV enhancer (fragment): human cytomegalovirus immediate early enhancer
  10384..10608   -  polyA_signal   bGH poly(A) signal: bovine growth hormone polyadenylation signal
  10646..11245   -  CDS            PuroR: puromycin N-acetyltransferase; pac from Streptomyces alboniger; confers resistance to puromycin
  11332..11357   -  misc_feature   SA: splice acceptor site
  11364..12167   -  misc_feature   HA-L: left homology arm from the adeno-associated virus integration site (AAVS1) within intron 1 of the human PPP1R12C gene
