[The description below was written by a language model from this plasmid's Addgene catalogue record and pLannotate feature annotations shown in this document.]
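Description:
AAVS1 EGFP-Sec61B is a homologous recombination donor plasmid of about 12.2 kb, built on the AAVS1-TRE3G-EGFP backbone, for inserting a doxycycline-inducible EGFP-Sec61B expression cassette into the AAVS1 safe-harbour locus (intron 1 of PPP1R12C) in human cells. It is propagated in E. coli through a high-copy ColE1/pUC-type origin with ampicillin resistance. The bacterial backbone also carries fragments of NeoR/KanR, Tn5 transposase, ccdB, lacZα and lac regulatory elements, which appear to be remnants of earlier cloning vectors rather than functional parts.

The payload lies between the left and right AAVS1 homology arms and contains three units. Next to the left arm, a splice acceptor precedes a promoterless puromycin N-acetyltransferase gene with a bGH poly(A) signal. Puromycin resistance therefore depends on splicing into the endogenous PPP1R12C transcript, which favours recovery of correctly targeted integrants and probably explains the catalogue's "Endogenous" promoter entry. A CAG-type promoter (CMV enhancer, chicken β-actin promoter and chimeric intron) constitutively drives the Tet-On 3G transactivator, terminated by a rabbit β-globin poly(A) signal. In the opposite orientation, the TRE3G promoter controls EGFP fused to the N terminus of human Sec61β, a subunit of the endoplasmic reticulum translocon, followed by the SV40 small t intron and poly(A) region. Adding doxycycline lets the transactivator bind TRE3G and switch on the fusion.

The donor carries no nuclease of its own, and the record does not state how the AAVS1 site is cut to promote targeting. The resulting cell lines express an inducible green fluorescent ER marker from a defined genomic site, and the associated publication concerns quantitative analysis of autophagosome formation.
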