Addgene plasmid #207553: AAVS1 EGFP-Sec61B
Purpose: Homologous recombination donor to integrate and expression cassette for EGFP-Sec61B in the AAVS1 locus of human cells
Depositing lab: Jens Schmidt. Publication: Quantitative analysis of autophagy reveals the role of ATG9 and ATG2 in autophagosome formation. Broadbent DG, Barnaba C, Perez GI, Schmidt JC. J Cell Biol. 2023 Jul 3;222(7):e202210078. doi: 10.1083/jcb.202210078. Epub 2023 Apr 28. PubMed 37115157.
Backbone
  Vector backbone: AAVS1-TRE3G-EGFP (Plasmid #52343)
  Total vector size (bp): 12000
  Vector type: Mammalian Expression
  Selectable markers: Puromycin
Growth in bacteria
  Bacterial resistance: Ampicillin, 100 μg/mL
  Growth temperature: 30°C
  Growth strain: NEB Stable
  Copy number: High Copy
Gene/Insert
  Gene/Insert name: TET inducible EGFP-Sec61B
  Species: H. sapiens (human), Synthetic
  Promoter: Endogenous
  Tag / fusion protein: EGFP (N terminal on insert)
  Cloning method: Gibson Cloning
  Sequencing primers: 5′ TRE3G-gatcgcctggagcaattccac; 3′ SV40pA-R
Terms and licenses: Academic/Nonprofit Terms; Industry Terms: Not Available to Industry
How to cite: AAVS1 EGFP-Sec61B was a gift from Jens Schmidt (Addgene plasmid # 207553 ; http://n2t.net/addgene:207553 ; RRID:Addgene_207553)
